>Addgene plasmid #26380 | pDEST_FUS_C2G_R521G | addgene partial sequence | sequence record 32550 | 26380 with BGH-rev
CTCTAGACTCGAGCGTAGAATCGAGACCGAGGAGAGGGTTAGGGATAGGCTTACCTTCGAACCGCGGGCC
CTCTAGACTTGAGCGGCCGCCACTGTGCTGGATATCAACCACTTTGTACAAGAAAGCTGGGTCTAGATAT
CTCGAGTGCGGCCGCTTAATACGGCCTCTCCCTGCCATCCTGTCTGTGCTCACCCCTGGAATCCATCTTG
CCAGGGCCAAAGCCACCTCTGTCCCCACCACCCCGGCCCCCTCGGAAGCCTCCACGGTCCCCGCCGCGGC
CCCGGTAGCCGCCTCGATCATAGCCTCCTCTGCCACCACGACGATCATCCCCGTAGTTACCCCCCATGTG
AGAGCCACCTGGTCCCCCTCCTGGGCCATCTGGTTTAGGGGCCTTACACTGGTTGCATTCATTCCTCCAA
GAGAAGTTCATATTCTCACAGGTGGGATTAGGACACTTCCAGTCACCAGCTCGCTGCTGTCCTCCACCGC
CACCACCTCCACTGGGAAATCCTCCTCGGCCACCACCACCACTGCCACCACCTCCATAGCCTCCACGGCC
CATGGGTCCTCCTCGCCCTCGGCCTCCACGACCATTGCCACCACCCCGATTAAAGTCTGCCCGGCGAGTA
GCAAATGAGACCTTGATAGGATTTCCGGAGAATTCTTTACCATCAAACCAGTCAATAGCTGCTTTAGCTG
AAGGTGGGTCATCAAAAGAGACCGTTGCCTCTCCCTTCAGCTTGCCAGTTTCCCTGTCTGTGTACAAATT
AATCATGGGCTGTCCCGTTTTCTTGTTTGTCTTAATAATACCAATCTGCTTGAAGTAATCAGCCACAGAC
TCAATTGTAACATTCTCACCCAGGCCTTGCACAAAGATGGTGTTGTTGTCTGAATTATCCTGTTCGGAGT
CATGACGTGATCCTTGGTCCCGAGGGCCACC
