>Addgene plasmid #26380 | pDEST_FUS_C2G_R521G | addgene partial sequence | sequence record 32551 | 26380 with CMV-F
AGCAGAGCTCTCTGGCTAACTAGAGAACCCACTGCTTACTGGCTTATCGAAATTAATACGACTCACTATA
GGGAGACCCAAGCTGGCTAGCGAGCTCGGATCGATCCATCGATAGTGTGGTGGAATTCTGATCGCCGCCG
CCATGGACTACAAGGACGACGATGACAAGTACCCTTATGACGTGCCCGATTACGCTTTGAACCAGATATC
AACAAGTTTGTACAAAAAAGCAGGCTCCACCATGGGAACCAATTCAGTCGACATGGCCTCAAACGATTAT
ACCCAACAAGCAACCCAAAGCTATGGGGCCTACCCCACCCAGCCCGGGCAGGGCTATTCCCAGCAGAGCA
GTCAGCCCTACGGACAGCAGAGTTACAGTGGTTATAGCCAGTCCACGGACACTTCAGGATATGGCCAGAG
CAGCTATTCTTCTTATGGCCAGAGCCAGAACACAGGCTATGGAACTCAGTCAACTCCCCAGGGATATGGC
TCGACTGGCGGCTATGGCAGTAGCCAGAGCTCCCAATCGTCTTACGGGCAGCAGTCCTCCTACCCTGGCT
ATGGCCAGCAGCCAGCTCCCAGCAGCACCTCGGGAAGTTACGGTAGCAGTTCTCAGAGCAGCAGCTATGG
GCAGCCCCAGAGTGGGAGCTACAGCCAGCAGCCTAGCTATGGTGGACAGCAGCAAAGCTATGGACAGCAG
CAAAGCTATAATCCCCCTCAGGGCTATGGACAGCAGAACCAGTACAACAGCAGCAGTGGTGGTGGAGGTG
GAGGTGGAGGTGGAGGTAACTATGGCCAAGATCAATCCTCCATGAGTAGTGGTGGTGGCAGTGGTGGCGG
TTATGGCAATCAAGA
