[The description below was written by a language model from this plasmid's Addgene catalogue record.]
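Description:
pDEST_FUS_C2G_R521G is a mammalian expression plasmid built on the pFRT_DESTFLAGHA Gateway destination backbone (about 5.3 kb without insert). It carries the human FUS coding sequence (also known as TLS) with the R521G substitution. The insert was introduced by Gateway recombination, and the record lists flanking SalI and NotI sites that remain intact. The backbone supplies an N-terminal FLAG/HA tandem epitope tag, so the mutant protein is expressed as a FLAG/HA-FUS fusion that can be detected or immunopurified with standard anti-tag antibodies. In bacteria the plasmid is maintained at high copy number under ampicillin selection.

The record does not explicitly state the promoter, polyadenylation signal or any mammalian selection marker, and no feature table is provided. The listed sequencing primers (CMV forward and BGH reverse) suggest that the insert lies between a CMV promoter and a BGH polyadenylation signal. The "FRT" in the backbone name suggests compatibility with Flp recombinase-mediated integration at a genomic FRT site for making stable cell lines, but the catalogue fields do not confirm this. The "C2G" part of the construct name is also not explained, and only R521G is listed as a mutation.

FUS is an RNA-binding protein of the FET family, and one of its gene aliases is ALS6, reflecting its link to amyotrophic lateral sclerosis. The associated publication concerns the RNA targets of wild-type and mutant FET family proteins. This fits use of the construct to express tagged mutant FUS in human cells and compare its RNA binding and behaviour with the wild-type protein.
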