Addgene plasmid #26380: pDEST_FUS_C2G_R521G
Depositing lab: Thomas Tuschl. Depositing organization: Rockefeller University. Publication: RNA targets of wild-type and mutant FET family proteins. Hoell JI, Larsson E, Runge S, Nusbaum JD, Duggimpudi S, Farazi TA, Hafner M, Borkhardt A, Sander C, Tuschl T. Nat Struct Mol Biol. 2011 Nov 13. doi: 10.1038/nsmb.2163. PubMed 22081015.
Backbone
  Vector backbone: pFRT_DESTFLAGHA
  Backbone manufacturer: N/A
  Backbone size w/o insert (bp): 5299
  Vector type: Mammalian Expression
Growth in bacteria
  Bacterial resistance: Ampicillin, 100 μg/mL
  Growth temperature: 37°C
  Growth strain: DH5alpha
  Copy number: High Copy
Gene/Insert
  Gene/Insert name: FUS
  Species: H. sapiens (human)
  Mutation: R521G
  GenBank ID: NM_004960
  Entrez Gene: FUS (a.k.a. ALS6, ETM4, FUS1, HNRNPP2, POMP75, TLS, altFUS)
  Tag / fusion protein: FLAG/HA (N terminal on backbone)
  Cloning method: Gateway Cloning; 5′ cloning site SalI (not destroyed); 3′ cloning site NotI (not destroyed)
  Sequencing primers: 5′ CMV-F; 3′ BGH-R
Terms and licenses: Academic/Nonprofit Terms; Industry Terms: Not Available to Industry
How to cite: pDEST_FUS_C2G_R521G was a gift from Thomas Tuschl (Addgene plasmid # 26380 ; http://n2t.net/addgene:26380 ; RRID:Addgene_26380)
